>Addgene plasmid #177796 | pDEST-DHFR F[3]-C (LEU2) | addgene full sequence | sequence record 351664 | Addgene NGS Result
GATCGCTTGCCTGTAACTTACACGCGCCTCGTATCTTTTAATGATGGAATAATTTGGGAATTTACTCTGT
GTTTATTTATTTTTATGTTTTGTATTTGGATTTTAGAAAGTAAATAAAGAAGGTAGAAGAGTTACGGAAT
GAAGAAAAAAAAATAAACAAAGGTTTAAAAAATTTCAACAAAAAGCGTACTTTACATATATATTTATTAG
ACAAGAAAAGCAGATTAAATAGATATACATTCGATTAACGATAAGTAAAATGTAAAATCACAGGATTTTC
GTGTGTGGTCTTCTACACAGACAAGATGAAACAATTCGGCATTAATACCTGAGAGCAGGAAGAGCAAGAT
AAAAGGTAGTATTTGTTGGCGATCCCCCTAGAGTCTTTTACATCTTCGGAAAACAAAAACTATTTTTTCT
TTAATTTCTTTTTTTACTTTCTATTTTTAATTTATATATTTATATTAAAAAATTTAAATTATAATTATTT
TTATAGCACGTGATGAAAAGGACCCAGGTGGCACTTTTCGGGGAAATGTGCGCGGAACCCCTATTTGTTT
ATTTTTCTAAATACATTCAAATATGTATCCGCTCATGAGACAATAACCCTGATAAATGCTTCAATAATAT
TGAAAAAGGAAGAGTATGAGTATTCAACATTTCCGTGTCGCCCTTATTCCCTTTTTTGCGGCATTTTGCC
TTCCTGTTTTTGCTCACCCAGAAACGCTGGTGAAAGTAAAAGATGCTGAAGATCAGTTGGGTGCACGAGT
GGGTTACATCGAACTGGATCTCAACAGCGGTAAGATCCTTGAGAGTTTTCGCCCCGAAGAACGTTTTCCA
ATGATGAGCACTTTTAAAGTTCTGCTATGTGGCGCGGTATTATCCCGTATTGACGCCGGGCAAGAGCAAC
TCGGTCGCCGCATACACTATTCTCAGAATGACTTGGTTGAGTACTCACCAGTCACAGAAAAGCATCTTAC
GGATGGCATGACAGTAAGAGAATTATGCAGTGCTGCCATAACCATGAGTGATAACACTGCGGCCAACTTA
CTTCTGACAACGATCGGAGGACCGAAGGAGCTAACCGCTTTTTTGCACAACATGGGGGATCATGTAACTC
GCCTTGATCGTTGGGAACCGGAGCTGAATGAAGCCATACCAAACGACGAGCGTGACACCACGATGCCTGT
AGCAATGGCAACAACGTTGCGCAAACTATTAACTGGCGAACTACTTACTCTAGCTTCCCGGCAACAATTA
ATAGACTGGATGGAGGCGGATAAAGTTGCAGGACCACTTCTGCGCTCGGCCCTTCCGGCTGGCTGGTTTA
TTGCTGATAAATCTGGAGCCGGTGAGCGTGGGTCTCGCGGTATCATTGCAGCACTGGGGCCAGATGGTAA
GCCCTCCCGTATCGTAGTTATCTACACGACGGGGAGTCAGGCAACTATGGATGAACGAAATAGACAGATC
GCTGAGATAGGTGCCTCACTGATTAAGCATTGGTAACTGTCAGACCAAGTTTACTCATATATACTTTAGA
TTGATTTAAAACTTCATTTTTAATTTAAAAGGATCTAGGTGAAGATCCTTTTTGATAATCTCATGACCAA
AATCCCTTAACGTGAGTTTTCGTTCCACTGAGCGTCAGACCCCGTAGAAAAGATCAAAGGATCTTCTTGA
GATCCTTTTTTTCTGCGCGTAATCTGCTGCTTGCAAACAAAAAAACCACCGCTACCAGCGGTGGTTTGTT
TGCCGGATCAAGAGCTACCAACTCTTTTTCCGAAGGTAACTGGCTTCAGCAGAGCGCAGATACCAAATAC
TGTTCTTCTAGTGTAGCCGTAGTTAGGCCACCACTTCAAGAACTCTGTAGCACCGCCTACATACCTCGCT
CTGCTAATCCTGTTACCAGTGGCTGCTGCCAGTGGCGATAAGTCGTGTCTTACCGGGTTGGACTCAAGAC
GATAGTTACCGGATAAGGCGCAGCGGTCGGGCTGAACGGGGGGTTCGTGCACACAGCCCAGCTTGGAGCG
AACGACCTACACCGAACTGAGATACCTACAGCGTGAGCTATGAGAAAGCGCCACGCTTCCCGAAGGGAGA
AAGGCGGACAGGTATCCGGTAAGCGGCAGGGTCGGAACAGGAGAGCGCACGAGGGAGCTTCCAGGGGGAA
ACGCCTGGTATCTTTATAGTCCTGTCGGGTTTCGCCACCTCTGACTTGAGCGTCGATTTTTGTGATGCTC
GTCAGGGGGGCGGAGCCTATGGAAAAACGCCAGCAACGCGGCCTTTTTACGGTTCCTGGCCTTTTGCTGG
CCTTTTGCTCACATGTTCTTTCCTGCGTTATCCCCTGATTCTGTGGATAACCGTATTACCGCCTTTGAGT
GAGCTGATACCGCTCGCCGCAGCCGAACGACCGAGCGCAGCGAGTCAGTGAGCGAGGAAGCGGAAGAGCG
CCCAATACGCAAACCGCCTCTCCCCGCGCGTTGGCCGATTCATTAATGCAGCTGGCACGACAGGTTTCCC
GACTGGAAAGCGGGCAGTGAGCGCAACGCAATTAATGTGAGTTAGCTCACTCATTAGGCACCCCAGGCTT
TACACTTTATGCTTCCGGCTCGTATGTTGTGTGGAATTGTGAGCGGATAACAATTTCACACAGGAAACAG
CTATGACCATGATTACGCCAAGCTCGAAATTAACCCTCACTAAAGGGAACAAAAGCTGGTACCGGGCCCC
CCCTCGAGATCCGGGATCGAAGAAATGATGGTAAATGAAATAGGAAATCAAGGAGCATGAAGGCAAAAGA
CAAATATAAGGGTCGAACGAAAAATAAAGTGAAAAGTGTTGATATGATGTATTTGGCTTTGCGGCGCCGA
AAAAACGAGTTTACGCAATTGCACAATCATGCTGACTCTGTGGCGGACCCGCGCTCTTGCCGGCCCGGCG
ATAACGCTGGGCGTGAGGCTGTGCCCGGCGGAGTTTTTTGCGCCTGCATTTTCCAAGGTTTACCCTGCGC
TAAGGGGCGAGATTGGAGAAGCAATAAGAATGCCGGTTGGGGTTGCGATGATGACGACCACGACAACTGG
TGTCATTATTTAAGTTGCCGAAAGAACCTGAGTGCATTTGCAACATGAGTATACTAGAAGAATGAGCCAA
GACTTGCGAGACGCGAGTTTGCCGGTGGTGCGAACAATAGAGCGACCATGACCTTGAAGGTGAGACGCGC
ATAACCGCTAGAGTACTTTGAAGAGGAAACAGCAATAGGGTTGCTACCAGTATAAATAGACAGGTACATA
CAACACTGGAAATGGTTGTCTGTTTGAGTACGCTTTCAATTCATTTGGGTGTGCACTTTATTATGTTACA
ATATGGAAGGGAACTTTACACTTCTCCTATGCACATATATTAATGTAACTATAACGGTCCTAAGGTAGCG
AAATTAAAGTCCAATGCTAGTAGAGAAGGGGGGTAACACCCCTCCGCGCTCTTTTCCGATTTTTTTCTAA
ACCGTGGAATATTTCGGATATCCTTTTGTTGTTTCCGGGTGTACAATATGGACTTCCTCTTTTCTGGCAA
CCAAACCCATACATCGGGATTCCTATAATACCTTCGTTGGTCTCCCTAACATGTAGGTGGCGGAGGGGAG
ATATACAATAGAACAGATACCAGACAAGACATAATGGGCTAAACAAGACTACACCAATTACACTGCCTCA
TTGATGGTGGTACATAACGAACTAATACTGTAGCCCTAGACTTGATAGCCATCATCATATCGAAGTTTCA
CTACCCTTTTTCCATTTGCCATCTATTGAAGTAATAATAGGCGCATGCAACTTCTTTTCTTTTTTTTTCT
TTTCTCTCTCCCCCGTTGTTGTCTCACCATATCCGCAATGACAAAAAAATGATGGAAGACACTAAAGGAA
AAAATTAACGACAAAGACAGCACCAACAGATGTCGTTGTTCCAGAGCTGATGAGGGGTATCTCGAAGCAC
ACGAAACTTTTTCCTTCCTTCATTCACGCACACTACTCTCTAATGAGCAACGGTATACGGCCTTCCTTCC
AGTTACTTGAATTTGAAATAAAAAAAAGTTTGCTGTCTTGCTATCAAGTATAAATAGACCTGCAATTATT
AATCTTTTGTTTCCTCGTCATTGTTCTCGTTCCCTTTCTTCCTTGTTTCTTTTTCTGCACAATATTTCAA
GCTATACCAAGCATACAAAGGGTGGGTCGAATCAAACAAGTTTGTACAAAAAAGCTGAACGAGAAACGTA
AAATGATATAAATATCAATATATTAAATTAGATTTTGCATAAAAAACAGACTACATAATACTGTAAAACA
CAACATATCCAGTCACTATGGCGGCCGCGGGTGATGCTGCCAACTTAGCGGCCGCTAAGTTGGCAGCATC
ACCCGACGCACTTTGCGCCGAATAAATACCTGTGACGGAAGATCACTTCGCAGAATAAATAAATCCTGGT
GTCCCTGTTGATACCGGGAAGCCCTGGGCCAACTTTTGGCGAAAATGAGACGTTGATCGGCACGTAAGAG
GTTCCAACTTTCACCATAATGAAATAAGATCACTACCGGGCGTATTTTTTGAGTCATCGAGATTTTCAGG
AGCTAAGGAAGCTAAAATGGAGAAAAAAATCACTGGATATACCACCGTTGATATATCCCAATGGCATCGT
AAAGAACATTTTGAGGCATTTCAGTCAGTTGCTCAATGTACCTATAACCAGACCGTTCAGCTGGATATTA
CGGCCTTTTTAAAGACCGTAAAGAAAAATAAGCACAAGTTTTATCCGGCCTTTATTCACATTCTTGCCCG
CCTGATGAATGCTCATCCGGAATTCCGTATGGCAATGAAAGACGGTGAGCTGGTGATATGGGATAGTGTT
CACCCTTGTTACACCGTTTTCCATGAGCAAACTGAAACGTTTTCATCGCTCTGGAGTTAATACCACGACG
ATTTCCGGCAGTTTCTACACATATATTCGCAAGATGTGGCGTGTTACGGTGAAAACCTGGCCTATTTCCC
TAAAGGGTTTATTGAGAATATGTTTTTCGTCTCAGCCAATCCCTGGGTGAGTTTCACCAGTTTTGATTTA
AACGTGGCCAATATGGACAACTTCTTCGCCCCCGTTTTCACCATGGGCAAATATTATACGCAAGGCGACA
AGGTGCTGATGCCGCTGGCGATTCAGGTTCATCATGCCGTTTGTGATGGCTTCCATGTCGGCAGAATGCT
TAATGAATTACAACAGTACTGCGATGAGTGGCAGGCGGGGCGTAATCTAGAGGATCCGGCTTACTAAAAG
CCAGATAACAGTATGCGTATTTGCGCGCTGATTTTTGCGGTATAAGAATATATACTGATATGTATACCCG
AAGTATGTCAAAAAGAGGTATGCTATGAAGCAGCGTATTACAGTGACAGTTGACAGCGACAGCTATCAGT
TGCTCAAGGCATATATGATGTCAATATCTCCGGTCTGGTAAGCACAACCATGCAGAATGAAGCCCGTCGT
CTGCGTGCCGAACGCTGGAAAGCGGAAAATCAGGAAGGGATGGCTGAGGTCGCCCGGTTTATTGAAATGA
ACGGCTCTTTTGCTGACGAGAACAGGGGCTGGTGAAATGCAGTTTAAGGTTTACACCTATAAAAGAGAGA
GCCGTTATCGTCTGTTTGTGGATGTACAGAGTGATATTATTGACACGCCCGGGCGACGGATGGTGATCCC
CCTGGCCAGTGCACGTCTGCTGTCAGATAAAGTCCCCCGTGAACTTTACCCGGTGGTGCATATCGGGGAT
GAAAGCTGGCGCATGATGACCACCGATATGGCCAGTGTGCCGGTCTCCGTTATCGGGGAAGAAGTGGCTG
ATCTCAGCCACCGCGAAAATGACATCAAAAACGCCATTAACCTGATGTTCTGGGGAATATAAATGTCAGG
CTCCCTTATACACAGCCAGTCTGCAGGTCGACCATAGTGACTGGATATGTTGTGTTTTACAGTATTATGT
AGTCTGTTTTTTATGCAAAATCTAATTTAATATATTGATATTTATATCATTTTACGTTTCTCGTTCAGCT
TTCTTGTACAAAGTGGTAGGAGGAGGAAGTACTAGTATGAGTAAAGTAGACATGGTTTGGATAGTCGGAG
GCAGTTCTGTTTACCAGGAAGCCATGAATCAACCAGGCCACCTCAGACTCTTTGTGACAAGGATCATGCA
GGAATTTGAAAGTGACACGTTTTTCCCAGAAATTGATTTGGGGAAATATAAACTTCTCCCAGAATACCCA
GGCGTCCTCTCTGAGGTCCAGGAGGAAAAAGGCATCAAGTATAAGTTTGAAGTCTACGAGAAGAAAGACT
AATTTAAGTAAGTAATGGCAAACAGCTATTATGGGTATTATGGGTTAGGGATAACAGGGTAATAAGCTCT
AAGTAAGTAACGGCCGCCACCGCGGTGGAGCTTTGGACTTCTTCGCCAGAGGTTTGGTCAAGTCTCCAAT
CAAGGTTGTCGGCTTGTCTACCTTGCCAGAAATTTACGAAAAGATGGAAAAGGGTCAAATCGTTGGTAGA
TACGTTGTTGACACTTCTAAATAAGCGAATTTCTTATGATTTATGATTTTTATTATTAAATAAGTTATAA
AAAAAATAAGTGTATACAAATTTTAAAGTGACTCTTAGGTTTTAAAACGAAAATTCTTATTCTTGAGTAA
CTCTTTCCTGTAGGTCAGGTTGCTTTCTCAGGTATAGCATGAGGTCGCTCTTATTGACCACACCTCTACC
GGCATGCCGAGCAAATGCCTGCAAATCGCTCCCCATTTCACCCAATTGTAGATATGCTAACTCCAGCAAT
GAGTTGATGAATCTCGGTGTGTATTTTATGTCCTCAGAGGACAACACCTGTTGTAATCGTTCTTCCACAC
GGATCCCAATTCGCCCTATAGTGAGTCGTATTACAATTCACTGGCCGTCGTTTTACAACGTCGTGACTGG
GAAAACCCTGGCGTTACCCAACTTAATCGCCTTGCAGCACATCCCCCTTTCGCCAGCTGGCGTAATAGCG
AAGAGGCCCGCACCGATCGCCCTTCCCAACAGTTGCGCAGCCTGAATGGCGAATGG
[124 nt withheld, positions 7127-7250]
C
[91 nt withheld, positions 7252-7342]
A
[49 nt withheld, positions 7344-7392]
CCTTTGACGTTGGAGTCCACGTTCTTT
[37 nt withheld, positions 7420-7456]
ACCCTATCTCGGTCTATTCTTTTGATTTATAAGGGATTTTGCCGATTTCGGCCTATTGGTTAAAAAATGA
GCTGATTTAACAAAAATTTAACGCGAATTTTAACAAAATATTAACGCTTACAATTTCCTGATGCGGTATT
TTCTCCTTACGCATCTGTGCGGTATTTCACACCGCATATCGACCGGTCGAGGAGAACTTCTAGTATATCT
ACATACCTAATATTATTGCCTTATTAAAAATGGAATCCCAACAATTACATCAAAATCCACATTCTCTTCA
AAATCAATTGTCCTGTACTTCCTTGTTCATGTGTGTTCAAAAACGTTATATTTATAGGATAATTATACTC
TATTTCTCAACAAGTAATTGGTTGTTTGGCCGAGCGGTCTAAGGCGCCTGATTCAAGAAATATCTTGACC
GCAGTTAACTGTGGGAATACTCAGGTATCGTAAGATGCAAGAGTTCGAATCTCTTAGCAACCATTATTTT
TTTCCTCAACATAACGAGAACACACAGGGGCGCTATCGCACAGAATCAAATTCGATGACTGGAAATTTTT
TGTTAATTTCAGAGGTCGCCTGACGCATATACCTTTTTCAACTGAAAAATTGGGAGAAAAAGGAAAGGTG
AGAGCGCCGGAACCGGCTTTTCATATAGAATAGAGAAGCGTTCATGACTAAATGCTTGCATCACAATACT
TGAAGTTGACAATATTATTTAAGGACCTATTGTTTTTTCCAATAGGTGGTTAGCAATCGTCTTACTTTCT
AACTTTTCTTACCTTTTACATTTCAGCAATATATATATATATATTTCAAGGATATACCATTCTAATGTCT
GCCCCTAAGAAGATCGTCGTTTTGCCAGGTGACCACGTTGGTCAAGAAATCACAGCCGAAGCCATTAAGG
TTCTTAAAGCTATTTCTGATGTTCGTTCCAATGTCAAGTTCGATTTCGAAAATCATTTAATTGGTGGTGC
TGCTATCGATGCTACAGGTGTTCCACTTCCAGATGAGGCGCTGGAAGCCTCCAAGAAGGCTGATGCCGTT
TTGTTAGGTGCTGTGGGTGGTCCTAAATGGGGTACCGGTAGTGTTAGACCTGAACAAGGTTTACTAAAAA
TCCGTAAAGAACTTCAATTGTACGCCAACTTAAGACCATGTAACTTTGCATCCGACTCTCTTTTAGACTT
ATCTCCAATCAAGCCACAATTTGCTAAAGGTACTGACTTCGTTGTTGTCAGAGAATTAGTGGGAGGTATT
TACTTTGGTAAGAGAAAGGAAGACGATGGTGATGGTGTCGCTTGGGATAGTGAACAATACACCGTTCCAG
AAGTGCAAAGAATCACAAGAATGGCCGCTTTCATGGCCCTACAACATGAGCCACCATTGCCTATTTGGTC
CTTGGATAAAGCTAATGTTTTGGCCTCTTCAAGATTATGGAGAAAAACTGTGGAGGAAACCATCAAGAAC
GAATTCCCTACATTGAAGGTTCAACATCAATTGATTGATTCTGCCGCCATGATCCTAGTTAAGAACCCAA
CCCACCTAAATGGTATTATAATCACCAGCAACATGTTTGGTGATATCATCTCCGATGAAGCCTCCGTTAT
CCCAGGTTCCTTGGGTTTGTTGCCATCTGCGTCCTTGGCCTCTTTGCCAGACAAGAACACCGCATTTGGT
TTGTACGAACCATGCCACGGTTCTGCTCCAGATTTGCCAAAGAATAAGGTCAACCCTATCGCCACTATCT
TGTCTGCTGCAATGATGTTGAAATTGTCATTGAACTTGCCTGAAGAAGGTAAGGCCATTGAAGATGCAGT
TAAAAAGGTTTTGGATGCAGGTATCAGAACTGGTGATTTAGGTGGTTCCAACAGTACCACCGAAGTCGGT
GATGCTGTCGCCGAAGAAGTTAAGAAAATCCTTGCTTAAAAAGATTCTCTTTTTTTATGATATTTGTACA
TAAACTTTATAAATGAAATTCATAATAGAAACGACACGAAATTACAAAATGGAATATGTTCATAGGGTAG
ACGAAACTATATACGCAATCTACATACATTTATCAAGAAGGAGAAAAAGGAGGATGTAAAGGAATACAGG
TAAGCAAATTGATACTAATGGCTCAACGTGATAAGGAAAAAGAATTGCACTTTAACATTAATATTGACAA
GGAGGAGGGCACCACACAAAAAGTTAGGTGTAACAGAAAATCATGAAACTATGATTCCTAATTTATATAT
TGGAGGATTTTCTCTAAAAAAAAAAAAATACAACAAATAAAAAACACTCAATGACCTGACCATTTGATGG
AGTTTAAGTCAATACCTTCTTGAACCATTTCCCATAATGGTGAAAGTTCCCTCAAGAATTTTACTCTGTC
AGAAACGGCCTTAACGACGTAGTCGATATGGTGCACTCTCAGTACAATCTGCTCTGATGCCGCATAGTTA
AGCCAGCCCCGACACCCGCCAACACCCGCTGACGCGCCCTGACGGGCTTGTCTGCTCCCGGCATCCGCTT
ACAGACAAGCTGTGACCGTCTCCGGGAGCTGCATGTGTCAGAGGTTTTCACCGTCATCACCGAAACGCGC
GAGACGAAAGGGCCTCGTGATACGCCTATTTTTATAGGTTAATGTCATGATAATAATGGTTTCTTAGGAC
G
Features (pLannotate 1.2.2; 32 found; start..end, strand, type, name):
      1..504     -  misc_feature   CEN/ARS: S. cerevisiae CEN6 centromere fused to an autonomously replicating sequence
    541..645     +  promoter       AmpR promoter: bla
    646..1506    +  CDS            AmpR: β-lactamase; bla; confers resistance to ampicillin, carbenicillin, and related antibiotics
   1677..2265    +  rep_origin     ori: high-copy-number ColE1/pMB1/pBR322/pUC origin of replication
   2448..2540    +  CDS            lacI (fragment): lac repressor; lacI; The lac repressor binds to the lac operator to inhibit transcription in E. coli. This inhibition can be relieved by adding lactose or isopropyl-β-D-thiogalactopyranoside (IPTG).
   2553..2574    +  protein_bind   CAP binding site: CAP binding activates transcription in the presence of cAMP. E. coli catabolite activator protein
   2589..2619    +  promoter       lac promoter: promoter for the E. coli lac operon
   2627..2643    +  protein_bind   lac operator: The lac repressor binds to the lac operator to inhibit transcription in E. coli. This inhibition can be relieved by adding lactose or isopropyl-β-D-thiogalactopyranoside (IPTG). lac repressor encoded by lacI
   2688..2706    +  promoter       T3 promoter: promoter for bacteriophage T3 RNA polymerase
   2718..2738    -  misc_feature   MCS (fragment): pBluescript multiple cloning site
   2787..3125    +  CDS            YO085_YEAST: Protein predicted: Swiss-Prot protein existence level 4. From Saccharomyces cerevisiae (strain ATCC 204508 / S288c) (Baker's yeast).
   3520..4218    +  promoter       ADH1 promoter: S. cerevisiae ADH1; promoter for alcohol dehydrogenase 1
   4236..4360    +  protein_bind   attR1: mutant version of attR; recombination site for the Gateway® LR reaction LR Clonase™
   4534..4636    +  promoter       cat promoter: promoter of the E. coli cat gene encoding chloramphenicol acetyltransferase
   4637..5317    +  CDS            CmR: chloramphenicol acetyltransferase confers resistance to chloramphenicol
   5474..5632    +  CDS            ccdA (fragment): CCDA_ECO57 - Also known as H, letA. Experimental evidence at protein level: Swiss-Prot protein existence level 1. Antitoxin component of a type II toxin-antitoxin (TA) system which inhibits the post-segregational killing (PSK) of plasmid-free cells, also referred to as a plasmid addiction system. Binds to and blocks the activity of CcdB; will also remove bound CcdB protein from the CcdB-GyrA complex by forming a CcdA-CcdB complex, a process termed rejuvenation. Functions as a transcriptional corepressor for the ccdAB operon, repression also requires CcdB (By similarity). From Escherichia coli
   5637..5942    +  CDS            ccdB: CcdB, a bacterial toxin that poisons DNA gyrase; ccdB; Plasmids containing the ccdB gene cannot be propagated in standard E. coli strains.
   5983..6107    -  protein_bind   attR2: mutant version of attR; recombination site for the Gateway® LR reaction LR Clonase™
   6130..6372    +  CDS            DHFR (fragment): mouse dihydrofolate reductase; Mus musculus Dhfr
   6451..6472    -  misc_feature   MCS (fragment): pBluescript multiple cloning site
   6470..6601    +  CDS            ADH1 (fragment): ADH1_YEAST - Also known as ADC1. Experimental evidence at protein level: Swiss-Prot protein existence level 1. This isozyme preferentially catalyzes the conversion of primary unbranched alcohols to their corresponding aldehydes. Also shows activity toward secondary alcohols. From Saccharomyces cerevisiae (strain ATCC 204508 / S288c) (Baker's yeast).
   6605..6792    +  terminator     ADH1 terminator: S. cerevisiae ADH1; transcription terminator for the S. cerevisiae alcohol dehydrogenase 1 (ADH1) gene
   6945..6963    -  promoter       T7 promoter: promoter for bacteriophage T7 RNA polymerase
   6966..7123    +  CDS            lacZα (fragment): LacZα fragment of β-galactosidase; lacZ fragment
   7127..7555    +  rep_origin     f1 ori (sequence partly withheld): f1 bacteriophage origin of replication; arrow indicates direction of (+) strand synthesis
   7583..7635    -  misc_feature   bom (fragment): basis of mobility region from pBR322
   7666..7743    +  CDS            YO192_YEAST (fragment): Experimental evidence at protein level: Swiss-Prot protein existence level 1. From Saccharomyces cerevisiae (strain ATCC 204508 / S288c) (Baker's yeast).
   7883..8290    +  promoter       LEU2 promoter: S. cerevisiae LEU2
   8291..9385    +  CDS            LEU2: 3-isopropylmalate dehydrogenase, required for leucine biosynthesis; S. cerevisiae LEU2; yeast auxotrophic marker
   9747..9863    -  CDS            NFS1 (fragment): NFS1_YEAST - Also known as SPL1 From Saccharomyces cerevisiae (strain ATCC 204508 / S288c) (Baker's yeast).
   9862..9912    -  misc_feature   bom (fragment): basis of mobility region from pBR322
  10014..10049   -  CDS            rop (fragment): Rop protein, which maintains plasmids at low copy number; rop
