[The description below was written by a language model from this plasmid's Addgene catalogue record and pLannotate feature annotations shown in this document.]
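Description:
pDEST-DHFR F[3]-C (LEU2) is an empty Gateway destination vector for yeast expression, derived from the yeast two-hybrid backbone pDEST-DB by removing the DNA-binding domain and inserting the F[3] fragment of dihydrofolate reductase. It is a shuttle plasmid. In E. coli it replicates from a high-copy ColE1/pUC-type origin and is selected with ampicillin through the bla gene, and an f1 origin is also present. In Saccharomyces cerevisiae a CEN6/ARS element provides stable centromeric maintenance and the LEU2 gene, under its own promoter, allows selection by leucine prototrophy. The catalogue lists a backbone of about 10.15 kb, and the sequenced record is 10,117 nt.

The expression unit runs from the yeast ADH1 promoter through an attR1–attR2 Gateway cassette to a fragment annotated as mouse DHFR, and ends at the ADH1 terminator. The cassette carries a chloramphenicol acetyltransferase gene and the ccdB gyrase toxin. Because ccdB is present, the empty vector must be propagated in a ccdB-tolerant strain. The depositor notes that the chloramphenicol resistance gene is non-functional even though it is annotated in the feature table. An LR reaction with an entry clone replaces the cassette with an open reading frame, producing a protein fused at its C terminus to DHFR F[3].

The depositor also added I-CeuI, I-SceI and PI-PspI homing endonuclease sites to the backbone, although these are not annotated in the feature table. The vector is intended for the DHFR protein-fragment complementation assay and its barcode-fusion version, BFG-PCA. In these assays, an interaction between two fusion proteins brings complementary DHFR fragments together to restore enzyme activity, giving a growth-based readout of binary protein interactions.
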