Addgene plasmid #177796: pDEST-DHFR F[3]-C (LEU2)
Purpose: (Empty Backbone) Gateway destination vector to insert genes of interest having a C-terminal DHFR F[3] fusion for DHFR-PCA/BFG-PCA assays.
Depositing lab: Christian Landry. Depositing organization: Universite Laval. Publication: Barcode fusion genetics-protein-fragment complementation assay (BFG-PCA): tools and resources that expand the potential for binary protein interaction discovery. Evans-Yamamoto D, Rouleau FD, Nanda P, Makanae K, Liu Y, Despres PC, Matsuo H, Seki M, Dube AK, Ascencio D, Yachie N, Landry CR. Nucleic Acids Res. 2022 Feb 7. pii: 6523796. doi: 10.1093/nar/gkac045. PubMed 35137167.
Backbone
  Vector backbone: pDEST-DB
  Backbone size (bp): 10151
  Modifications to backbone: Removed DB used for Y2H, and inserted DHFR F[3] fragment. Inserted I-CeuI, I-SceI, and PI-PspI homing endonuclease sites on backbone.
  Vector type: Yeast Expression
  Promoter: ADH1
  Selectable markers: LEU2
  Tag / fusion protein: DHFR F[3] (C terminal on backbone)
Growth in bacteria
  Bacterial resistance: Ampicillin, 100 μg/mL
  Growth temperature: 37°C
  Growth strain: ccdB Survival
  Growth instructions: The chloramphenicol resistance gene in the Gateway cassette is broken.
  Copy number: High Copy
Gene/Insert
  Cloning method: Gateway Cloning
Terms and licenses: Academic/Nonprofit Terms; Industry Terms: Not Available to Industry
Depositor comments: Please visit https://www.biorxiv.org/content/10.1101/2021.07.27.453987v1 for bioRxiv preprint.
How to cite: pDEST-DHFR F[3]-C (LEU2) was a gift from Christian Landry (Addgene plasmid # 177796 ; http://n2t.net/addgene:177796 ; RRID:Addgene_177796)
